Addgene plasmid #223978: AiP12265 - pAAV-AiE0492m-minBG-SYFP2-WPRE3-BGHpA (Alias: CN2265)
Purpose: AiE0492m is an enhancer sequence, designed to drive AAV-mediated transgene expression incortical cell types (note cajal retzius cells)
Depositing lab: Allen Institute for Brain Science & Jonathan Ting. Depositing organization: Allen Institute. Publication: A suite of enhancer AAVs and transgenic mouse lines for genetic access to cortical cell types. Ben-Simon Y, Hooper M, Narayan S, Daigle TL, Dwivedi D, Way SW, Oster A, Stafford DA, Mich JK, Taormina MJ, Martinez RA, Opitz-Araya X, Roth JR, Alexander JR, Allen S, Amster A, Arbuckle J, Ayala A, Baker PM, Bakken TE, Barcelli T, Barta S, Bendrick J, Bertagnolli D, Bielstein C, Bishwakarma P, Bowlus J, Boyer G, Brouner K, Casian B, Casper T, Chakka AB, Chakrabarty R, Chance RK, Chavan S, Clark M, Colbert K, Collman F, Daniel S, Departee M, DiValentin P, Donadio N, Dotson N, Egdorf T, Fliss T, Gabitto M, Garcia J, Gary A, Gasperini M, Gloe J, Goldy J, Gore BB, Graybuck L, Greisman N, Haeseleer F, Halterman C, Haradon Z, Hastings SD, Helback O, Ho W, Hockemeyer D, Huang C, Huff S, Hunker A, Johansen N, Jones D, Juneau Z, Kalmbach B, Kannan M, Khem S, Kussick E, Kutsal R, Larsen R, Lee C, Lee AY, Leibly M, Lenz GH, Li S, Liang E, Lusk N, Madigan Z, Malloy J, Malone J, McCue R, Melchor J, Mollenkopf T, Moosman S, Morin E, Newman D, Ng L, Ngo K, Omstead V, Otto S, Oyama A, Pena N, Pham T, Phillips E, Pom CA, Potekhina L, Ransford S, Ray PL, Rette D, Reynoldson C, Rimorin C, Rocha D, Ruiz A, Sanchez REA, Sawyer L, Sedeno-Cortes A, Sevigny JP, Shapovalova N, Shepard N, Shulga L, Sigler AR, Siverts L, Soliman S, Somasundaram S, Staats B, Stewart K, Szelenyi E, Tieu M, Trader C, Tran A, van Velthoven CTJ, Walker M, Wang Y, Weed N, Wirthlin M, Wood T, Wynalda B, Yao Z, Zhou T, Ariza J, Dee N, Reding M, Ronellenfitch K, Mufti S, Sunkin SM, Smith KA, Esposito L, Waters J, Thyagarajan B, Yao S, Lein ES, Zeng H, Levi BP, Ngai J, Ting JT, Tasic B. Cell. 2025 May 16:S0092-8674(25)00513-6. doi: 10.1016/j.cell.2025.05.002. PubMed 40403729.
Backbone
  Vector backbone: pAAV
  Vector type: AAV
Growth in bacteria
  Bacterial resistance: Ampicillin, 100 μg/mL
  Growth temperature: 30°C
  Growth strain: NEB Stable
  Copy number: High Copy
Gene/Insert
  Gene/Insert name: SYFP2
  Species: Synthetic
  Mutation: NA
  Promoter: minBG
  Cloning method: Other
Terms and licenses: Academic/Nonprofit Terms; Industry Terms: Not Available to Industry
Depositor comments: Cloning Method: RE Cloning
How to cite: AiP12265 - pAAV-AiE0492m-minBG-SYFP2-WPRE3-BGHpA (Alias: CN2265) was a gift from Allen Institute for Brain Science & Jonathan Ting (Addgene plasmid # 223978 ; http://n2t.net/addgene:223978 ; RRID:Addgene_223978)
