[The description below was written by a language model from this plasmid's Addgene catalogue record and pLannotate feature annotations shown in this document.]
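Description:
AiP12265 - pAAV-AiE0492m-minBG-SYFP2-WPRE3-BGHpA (alias CN2265) is a 4.8 kb adeno-associated virus transfer plasmid built on a pAAV backbone and intended for packaging a reporter genome into recombinant AAV for delivery to brain tissue. In bacteria it is maintained by a high-copy ColE1/pUC-type origin and selected through the β-lactamase gene (ampicillin resistance) driven by its native promoter. The backbone also carries an M13 phage origin and small remnants of the pBR322 bom and rop regions. The record lists a recombination-deficient strain for propagation, consistent with the usual need to protect the repeat-rich ITRs from rearrangement.

The payload lies between two AAV2 inverted terminal repeats, which supply the cis signals for genome replication and encapsidation. According to the name and catalogue fields, the AiE0492m enhancer sits upstream of a minimal beta-globin promoter (minBG). Neither element was annotated in the feature table, but the unannotated stretch between the left ITR and the coding sequence is where they would be expected to lie. The minimal promoter has little activity on its own, so expression depends on the cell-type selectivity of the enhancer. The pair drives SYFP2, a rapidly maturing monomeric yellow fluorescent protein derived from Aequorea victoria. Downstream, two WPRE fragments correspond to the shortened WPRE3 element, which enhances transcript stability and expression while saving packaging space, followed by the bovine growth hormone polyadenylation signal.

The construct belongs to a suite of enhancer AAVs for genetic access to cortical cell types. It serves to label the populations in which AiE0492m is active, with the depositor noting Cajal-Retzius cells.
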