Features (pLannotate 1.2.2; 13 found; start..end, strand, type, name):
      1..141     -  repeat_region  AAV2 ITR: inverted terminal repeat of adeno-associated virus serotype 2 inverted
    827..1543    +  CDS            SYFP2: SYFP2 is a basic (constitutively fluorescent) yellow fluorescent protein published in 2006, derived from Aequorea victoria. It is reported to be a very rapidly-maturing monomer with moderate acid sensitivity.
   1583..1740    +  misc_feature   WPRE (fragment): woodchuck hepatitis virus posttranscriptional regulatory element
   1746..1826    +  misc_feature   WPRE (fragment): woodchuck hepatitis virus posttranscriptional regulatory element
   1843..1954    +  polyA_signal   bGH poly(A) signal: bovine growth hormone polyadenylation signal
   2072..2212    +  repeat_region  AAV2 ITR: inverted terminal repeat of adeno-associated virus serotype 2 inverted
   2217..2268    -  misc_feature   bom (fragment): basis of mobility region from pBR322
   2287..2667    +  rep_origin     M13 ori (sequence partly withheld): M13 bacteriophage origin of replication; arrow indicates direction of (+) strand synthesis
   2743..2792    -  misc_feature   bom (fragment): basis of mobility region from pBR322
   2894..2929    -  CDS            rop (fragment): Rop protein, which maintains plasmids at low copy number; rop
   3024..3128    +  promoter       AmpR promoter: bla
   3129..3989    +  CDS            AmpR: β-lactamase; bla; confers resistance to ampicillin, carbenicillin, and related antibiotics
   4160..4748    +  rep_origin     ori: high-copy-number ColE1/pMB1/pBR322/pUC origin of replication
>Addgene plasmid #223978 | AiP12265 - pAAV-AiE0492m-minBG-SYFP2-WPRE3-BGHpA (Alias: CN2265) | addgene full sequence | sequence record 449755 | Addgene NGS Result
CCTGCAGGCAGCTGCGCGCTCGCTCGCTCACTGAGGCCGCCCGGGCAAAGCCCGGGCGTCGGGCGACCTT
TGGTCGCCCGGCCTCAGTGAGCGAGCGAGCGCGCAGAGAGGGAGTGGCCAACTCCATCACTAGGGGTTCC
TGCGGCCGCACGCGTTGCCAGAAAGGATGCTTTGCAAACAGATTTGAGCTTCCTCGCTGTCCTGGGAATG
TGCTCAGCCCGGGATATGGAGGTCCCTGAAGCGTGGGCTCTTTGTTTTTCTGAGATGGTTGCTACCTTCA
TTACTGTCTGCACAGGGCATTTTGACAAGGTTAGGCTCCAGCACACTGCTTTGTGGATCTTTTCTACTTA
GATTCTTTCAGAGACTTATTACATGTCAGCTCAGGGCCACGAAGCTGGGACTGTGGGACAAAGAGGCACG
TGGGTAATTTAACTTTTTGGTATTCAAACAAGAACACAAAAGTCCCCAGGGAAGCAGCTGGGGCTGAACC
CGTGCCAGACACTAATTGTCTCCCTGGCAGTGGCAAGCAGCCCCATGCAGATAAACAGGCCCAGAGCCTT
CAGGGACACAGACCCCCTTAAAAACATCGATATGGAATCTCCCAGGAAAACGCACATATATGGGAACTTT
GAAATGTAATTTCTGAATACTAAGAACTCCCTGTACTTTGCATAACAAGCCCCAACTTAGGGTTCTATTG
CTGTGAAGAGACACTGTGACCAGGGCAGAGCTCGGGCTGGGCATAAAAGTCAGGGCAGAGCCATCTATTG
CTTACATTTGCTTCTGGGATCCAGATCTTTCGAAGCTAGCGCTACCGGTCGCCACCATGGTGAGCAAGGG
CGAGGAGCTGTTCACCGGGGTGGTGCCCATCCTGGTCGAGCTGGACGGCGACGTAAACGGCCACAAGTTC
AGCGTGTCCGGCGAGGGCGAGGGCGATGCCACCTACGGCAAGCTGACCCTGAAGCTGATCTGCACCACCG
GCAAGCTGCCCGTGCCCTGGCCCACCCTCGTGACCACCCTGGGCTACGGCGTGCAGTGCTTCGCCCGCTA
CCCCGACCACATGAAGCAGCACGACTTCTTCAAGTCCGCCATGCCCGAAGGCTACGTCCAGGAGCGCACC
ATCTTCTTCAAGGACGACGGCAACTACAAGACCCGCGCCGAGGTGAAGTTCGAGGGCGACACCCTGGTGA
ACCGCATCGAGCTGAAGGGCATCGACTTCAAGGAGGACGGCAACATCCTGGGGCACAAGCTGGAGTACAA
CTACAACAGCCACAACGTCTATATCACCGCCGACAAGCAGAAGAACGGCATCAAGGCCAACTTCAAGATC
CGCCACAACATCGAGGACGGCGGCGTGCAGCTCGCCGACCACTACCAGCAGAACACCCCCATCGGCGACG
GCCCCGTGCTGCTGCCCGACAACCACTACCTGAGCTACCAGTCCAAGCTGAGCAAAGACCCCAACGAGAA
GCGCGATCACATGGTCCTGCTGGAGTTCGTGACCGCCGCCGGGATCACTCTCGGCATGGACGAGCTGTAC
AAGTAAGTCGACGGCGCGCCGCGGCCGCGAATTCGATATCATAATCAACCTCTGGATTACAAAATTTGTG
AAAGATTGACTGGTATTCTTAACTATGTTGCTCCTTTTACGCTATGTGGATACGCTGCTTTAATGCCTTT
GTATCATGCTATTGCTTCCCGTATGGCTTTCATTTTCTCCTCCTTGTATAAATCCTGGTTAGTTCTTGCC
ACGGCGGAACTCATCGCCGCCTGCCTTGCCCGCTGCTGGACAGGGGCTCGGCTGTTGGGCACTGACAATT
CCGTGGCTCGAGAGATCTTCGACTGTGCCTTCTAGTTGCCAGCCATCTGTTGTTTGCCCCTCCCCCGTGC
CTTCCTTGACCCTGGAAGGTGCCACTCCCACTGTCCTTTCCTAATAAAATGAGGAAATTGCATCGCATTG
TCTGAGTAGGTGTCATTCTATTCTGGGGGGTGGGGTGGGGCAGGACAGCAAGGGGGAGGATTGGGAAGAC
AATAGCAGGCATGAGATCTCACGTGCGGACCGAGCGGCCGCAGGAACCCCTAGTGATGGAGTTGGCCACT
CCCTCTCTGCGCGCTCGCTCGCTCACTGAGGCCGGGCGACCAAAGGTCGCCCGACGCCCGGGCTTTGCCC
GGGCGGCCTCAGTGAGCGAGCGAGCGCGCAGCTGCCTGCAGGGGCGCCTGATGCGGTATTTTCTCCTTAC
GCATCTGTGCGGTATTTCACACCGCATA
[142 nt withheld, positions 2269-2410]
C
[141 nt withheld, positions 2412-2552]
CCTTTGACGTTGGAGTCCACGTTCTTT
[37 nt withheld, positions 2580-2616]
ACCCTATCTCGGGCTATTCTTTTGATTTATAAGGGATTTTGCCGATTTCGGCCTATTGGTTAAAAAATGA
GCTGATTTAACAAAAATTTAACGCGAATTTTAACAAAATATTAACGTTTACAATTTTATGGTGCACTCTC
AGTACAATCTGCTCTGATGCCGCATAGTTAAGCCAGCCCCGACACCCGCCAACACCCGCTGACGCGCCCT
GACGGGCTTGTCTGCTCCCGGCATCCGCTTACAGACAAGCTGTGACCGTCTCCGGGAGCTGCATGTGTCA
GAGGTTTTCACCGTCATCACCGAAACGCGCGAGACGAAAGGGCCTCGTGATACGCCTATTTTTATAGGTT
AATGTCATGATAATAATGGTTTCTTAGACGTCAGGTGGCACTTTTCGGGGAAATGTGCGCGGAACCCCTA
TTTGTTTATTTTTCTAAATACATTCAAATATGTATCCGCTCATGAGACAATAACCCTGATAAATGCTTCA
ATAATATTGAAAAAGGAAGAGTATGAGTATTCAACATTTCCGTGTCGCCCTTATTCCCTTTTTTGCGGCA
TTTTGCCTTCCTGTTTTTGCTCACCCAGAAACGCTGGTGAAAGTAAAAGATGCTGAAGATCAGTTGGGTG
CACGAGTGGGTTACATCGAACTGGATCTCAACAGCGGTAAGATCCTTGAGAGTTTTCGCCCCGAAGAACG
TTTTCCAATGATGAGCACTTTTAAAGTTCTGCTATGTGGCGCGGTATTATCCCGTATTGACGCCGGGCAA
GAGCAACTCGGTCGCCGCATACACTATTCTCAGAATGACTTGGTTGAGTACTCACCAGTCACAGAAAAGC
ATCTTACGGATGGCATGACAGTAAGAGAATTATGCAGTGCTGCCATAACCATGAGTGATAACACTGCGGC
CAACTTACTTCTGACAACGATCGGAGGACCGAAGGAGCTAACCGCTTTTTTGCACAACATGGGGGATCAT
GTAACTCGCCTTGATCGTTGGGAACCGGAGCTGAATGAAGCCATACCAAACGACGAGCGTGACACCACGA
TGCCTGTAGCAATGGCAACAACGTTGCGCAAACTATTAACTGGCGAACTACTTACTCTAGCTTCCCGGCA
ACAATTAATAGACTGGATGGAGGCGGATAAAGTTGCAGGACCACTTCTGCGCTCGGCCCTTCCGGCTGGC
TGGTTTATTGCTGATAAATCTGGAGCCGGTGAGCGTGGGTCTCGCGGTATCATTGCAGCACTGGGGCCAG
ATGGTAAGCCCTCCCGTATCGTAGTTATCTACACGACGGGGAGTCAGGCAACTATGGATGAACGAAATAG
ACAGATCGCTGAGATAGGTGCCTCACTGATTAAGCATTGGTAACTGTCAGACCAAGTTTACTCATATATA
CTTTAGATTGATTTAAAACTTCATTTTTAATTTAAAAGGATCTAGGTGAAGATCCTTTTTGATAATCTCA
TGACCAAAATCCCTTAACGTGAGTTTTCGTTCCACTGAGCGTCAGACCCCGTAGAAAAGATCAAAGGATC
TTCTTGAGATCCTTTTTTTCTGCGCGTAATCTGCTGCTTGCAAACAAAAAAACCACCGCTACCAGCGGTG
GTTTGTTTGCCGGATCAAGAGCTACCAACTCTTTTTCCGAAGGTAACTGGCTTCAGCAGAGCGCAGATAC
CAAATACTGTCCTTCTAGTGTAGCCGTAGTTAGGCCACCACTTCAAGAACTCTGTAGCACCGCCTACATA
CCTCGCTCTGCTAATCCTGTTACCAGTGGCTGCTGCCAGTGGCGATAAGTCGTGTCTTACCGGGTTGGAC
TCAAGACGATAGTTACCGGATAAGGCGCAGCGGTCGGGCTGAACGGGGGGTTCGTGCACACAGCCCAGCT
TGGAGCGAACGACCTACACCGAACTGAGATACCTACAGCGTGAGCTATGAGAAAGCGCCACGCTTCCCGA
AGGGAGAAAGGCGGACAGGTATCCGGTAAGCGGCAGGGTCGGAACAGGAGAGCGCACGAGGGAGCTTCCA
GGGGGAAACGCCTGGTATCTTTATAGTCCTGTCGGGTTTCGCCACCTCTGACTTGAGCGTCGATTTTTGT
GATGCTCGTCAGGGGGGCGGAGCCTATGGAAAAACGCCAGCAACGCGGCCTTTTTACGGTTCCTGGCCTT
TTGCTGGCCTTTTGCTCACATGT
